Addgene plasmid #215841: pIRESneo-Ago2
Purpose: Expression of AGO2
Depositing lab: Kumiko Ui-Tei. Depositing organization: The University of Tokyo. Publication: Control of the localization and function of a miRNA silencing component TNRC6A by Argonaute protein. Nishi K, Takahashi T, Suzawa M, Miyakawa T, Nagasawa T, Ming Y, Tanokura M, Ui-Tei K. Nucleic Acids Res. 2015 Nov 16;43(20):9856-73. doi: 10.1093/nar/gkv1026. Epub 2015 Oct 7. PubMed 26446993.
Backbone
  Vector backbone: pIRESneo
  Vector type: Mammalian Expression
Growth in bacteria
  Bacterial resistance: Ampicillin, 100 μg/mL
  Growth temperature: 37°C
  Growth strain: DH5alpha
  Copy number: High Copy
Gene/Insert
  Gene/Insert name: Human AGO2
  Species: H. sapiens (human)
  Entrez Gene: AGO2 (a.k.a. CASC7, EIF2C2, LESKRES, LINC00980, PPD, Q10)
  Cloning method: Restriction Enzyme; 5′ cloning site Unknown (unknown if destroyed)
Terms and licenses: Academic/Nonprofit Terms; Industry Terms: Not Available to Industry
How to cite: pIRESneo-Ago2 was a gift from Kumiko Ui-Tei (Addgene plasmid # 215841 ; http://n2t.net/addgene:215841 ; RRID:Addgene_215841)
