[The description below was written by a language model from this plasmid's Addgene catalogue record and pLannotate feature annotations shown in this document.]
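Description:
pIRESneo-Ago2 is a mammalian expression plasmid of about 7.8 kb, built on the pIRESneo backbone and carrying the human AGO2 (Argonaute 2, also known as EIF2C2) coding sequence. It is propagated in E. coli as a high-copy plasmid through a ColE1/pUC-type origin of replication, with selection on ampicillin provided by a β-lactamase gene under its own bla promoter. The annotation also picks up short remnants of bacterial vector sequence (lac promoter/operator, CAP site, lacI and bom fragments) and small fragments annotated as HIV-1 LTR, SV40 promoter and SV40 poly(A). These look like backbone leftovers or short sequence matches rather than functional parts of the design.

The expression unit is a single bicistronic transcript driven by the human cytomegalovirus immediate-early enhancer and promoter. A T7 promoter lies just upstream of the insert, which could allow in vitro transcription. The AGO2 open reading frame is followed by a chimeric adenovirus/immunoglobulin intron, which generally improves mRNA processing and expression. Next come an encephalomyocarditis virus IRES, the Tn5 neomycin phosphotransferase gene and a bovine growth hormone polyadenylation signal. Because NeoR is translated from the same mRNA as AGO2 via the IRES, G418 selection enriches for cells that also express the upstream gene, which suits the vector to making stable lines as well as transient transfection. No epitope tag or reporter is annotated, and the cloning sites used are not recorded.

The stated purpose is expression of AGO2, the core RISC component that binds small guide RNAs to direct RNA silencing. The associated publication concerns how Argonaute protein controls the localization and function of the miRNA silencing factor TNRC6A.
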