Features (pLannotate 1.2.2; 19 found; start..end, strand, type, name):
     28..80      -  misc_feature   bom (fragment): basis of mobility region from pBR322
    235..614     +  enhancer       CMV enhancer: human cytomegalovirus immediate early enhancer
    615..818     +  promoter       CMV promoter: human cytomegalovirus (CMV) immediate early promoter
    814..847     +  LTR            5' LTR (truncated) (fragment): truncated 5' long terminal repeat (LTR) from HIV-1
    863..881     +  promoter       T7 promoter: promoter for bacteriophage T7 RNA polymerase
    927..3503    +  CDS            AGO2 (sequence partly withheld): AGO2_HUMAN - Also known as EIF2C2. Experimental evidence at protein level: Swiss-Prot protein existence level 1. Required for RNA-mediated gene silencing (RNAi) by the RNA- induced silencing complex (RISC). The 'minimal RISC' appears to include AGO2 bound to a short guide RNA such as a microRNA (miRNA) or short interfering RNA (siRNA). These guide RNAs direct RISC to complementary mRNAs that are targets for RISC-mediated gene silencing. The precise mechanism of gene silencing depends on the degree of complementarity between the miRNA or siRNA and its target. Binding of RISC to a perfectly comp
   3585..3814    +  intron         chimeric intron: chimera between introns from adenovirus and immunoglobulin heavy chain genes
   3998..4460    +  misc_feature   IRES: internal ribosome entry site (IRES) of the encephalomyocarditis virus (EMCV)
   4496..5299    +  CDS            NeoR/KanR: aminoglycoside phosphotransferase from Tn5; aph(3')-II (or nptII); confers resistance to neomycin, kanamycin, and G418 (Geneticin®)
   5337..5561    +  polyA_signal   bGH poly(A) signal: bovine growth hormone polyadenylation signal
   5565..5586    +  promoter       SV40 promoter (fragment): SV40 enhancer and early promoter
   5596..5647    +  polyA_signal   SV40 poly(A) signal (fragment): SV40 polyadenylation signal
   5711..5727    -  protein_bind   lac operator: The lac repressor binds to the lac operator to inhibit transcription in E. coli. This inhibition can be relieved by adding lactose or isopropyl-β-D-thiogalactopyranoside (IPTG). lac repressor encoded by lacI
   5735..5765    -  promoter       lac promoter: promoter for the E. coli lac operon
   5780..5801    -  protein_bind   CAP binding site: CAP binding activates transcription in the presence of cAMP. E. coli catabolite activator protein
   5814..5906    -  CDS            lacI (fragment): lac repressor; lacI; The lac repressor binds to the lac operator to inhibit transcription in E. coli. This inhibition can be relieved by adding lactose or isopropyl-β-D-thiogalactopyranoside (IPTG).
   6089..6677    -  rep_origin     ori: high-copy-number ColE1/pMB1/pBR322/pUC origin of replication
   6848..7708    -  CDS            AmpR: β-lactamase; bla; confers resistance to ampicillin, carbenicillin, and related antibiotics
   7709..7813    -  promoter       AmpR promoter: bla
>Addgene plasmid #215841 | pIRESneo-Ago2 | addgene full sequence | sequence record 430706 | Addgene NGS Result
GACGGATCGGGAGATCTCCCGATCCCCTATGGTGCACTCTCAGTACAATCTGCTCTGATGCCGCATAGTT
AAGCCAGTATCTGCTCCCTGCTTGTGTGTTGGAGGTCGCTGAGTAGTGCGCGAGCAAAATTTAAGCTACA
ACAAGGCAAGGCTTGACCGACAATTGCATGAAGAATCTGCTTAGGGTTAGGCGTTTTGCGCTGCTTCGCG
ATGTACGGGCCAGATATACGCGTTGACATTGATTATTGACTAGTTATTAATAGTAATCAATTACGGGGTC
ATTAGTTCATAGCCCATATATGGAGTTCCGCGTTACATAACTTACGGTAAATGGCCCGCCTGGCTGACCG
CCCAACGACCCCCGCCCATTGACGTCAATAATGACGTATGTTCCCATAGTAACGCCAATAGGGACTTTCC
ATTGACGTCAATGGGTGGAGTATTTACGGTAAACTGCCCACTTGGCAGTACATCAAGTGTATCATATGCC
AAGTACGCCCCCTATTGACGTCAATGACGGTAAATGGCCCGCCTGGCATTATGCCCAGTACATGACCTTA
TGGGACTTTCCTACTTGGCAGTACATCTACGTATTAGTCATCGCTATTACCATGGTGATGCGGTTTTGGC
AGTACATCAATGGGCGTGGATAGCGGTTTGACTCACGGGGATTTCCAAGTCTCCACCCCATTGACGTCAA
TGGGAGTTTGTTTTGGCACCAAAATCAACGGGACTTTCCAAAATGTCGTAACAACTCCGCCCCATTGACG
CAAATGGGCGGTAGGCGTGTACGGTGGGAGGTCTATATAAGCAGAGCTCTCTGGCTAACTAGAGAACCCA
CTGCTTACTGGCTTATCGAAATTAATACGACTCACTATAGGGAGACCCAAGCTTGGTACCGAGCTCGGAT
CGATATCGCCGCCGCCATGTACTCGGGAGCCGGCCCCGCACTTGCACCTCCTGCGCCGCCGCCCCCCATC
CAAGGATATGCCTTCAAGCCTCCACCTAGACCCGACTTTGGGACCTCCGGGAGAACAATCAAATTACAGG
CCAATTTCTTCGAAATGGACATCCCCAAAATTGACATCTATCATTATGAATTGGATATCAAGCCAGAGAA
GTGCCCGAGGAGAGTTAACAGGGAAATCGTGGAACACATGGTCCAGCACTTTAAAACACAGATCTTTGGG
GATCGGAAGCCCGTGTTTGACGGCAGGAAGAATCTATACACAGCCATGCCCCTTCCGATTGGGAGGGACA
AGGTGGAGCTGGAGGTCACGCTGCCAGGAGAAGGCAAGGATCGCATCTTCAAGGTGTCCATCAAGTGGGT
GTCCTGCGTGAGCTTGCAGGCGTTACACGATGCACTTTCAGGGCGGCTGCCCAGCGTCCCTTTTGAGACG
ATCCAGGCCCTGGACGTGGTCATGAGGCACTTGCCATCCATGAGGTACACCCCCGTGGGCCGCTCCTTCT
TCACCGCGTCCGAAGGCTGCTCTAACCCTCTTGGCGGGGGCCGAGAAGTGTGGTTTGGCTTCCATCAGTC
CGTCCGGCCTTCTCTCTGGAAAATGATGCTGAATATTGATGTGTCAGCAACAGCGTTTTACAAGGCACAG
CCAGTAATCGAGTTTGTTTGTGAAGTTTTGGATTTTAAAAGTATTGAAGAACAACAAAAACCTCTGACAG
ATTCCCAAAGGGTAAAGTTTACCAAAGAAATTAAAGGTCTAAAGGTGGAGATAACGCACTGTGGGCAGAT
GAAGAGGAAGTACCGTGTCTGCAATGTGACCCGGCGGCCCGCCAGTCACCAAACATTCCCGCTGCAGCAG
GAGAGCGGGCAGACGGTGGAGTGCACGGTGGCCCAGTATTTCAAGGACAGGCACAAGTTGGTTCTGCGCT
ACCCCCACCTCCCATGTTTACAAGTCGGACAGGAGCAGAAACACACCTACCTTCCCCTGGAGGTCTGTAA
CATTGTGGCAGGACAAAGATGTATTAAAAAATTAACGGACAATCAGACCTCAACCATGATCAGAGCGACT
GCTAGGTCGGCGCCCGATCGGCAAGAAGAGATTAGCAAATTGATGCGAAGTGCAAGTTTCAACACAGATC
CATACGTCCGTGAATTTGGAATCATGGTCAAAGATGAGATGACAGACGTGACTGGGCGGGTGCTGCAGCC
GCCCTCCATCCTCTACGGGGGCAGGAATAAAGCTATTGCGACCCCTGTCCAGGGCGTCTGGGACATGCGG
AAC
[405 nt withheld, positions 2244-2648]
AACAACATCCTGCTGCCCCAGGGCAGGCCGCCGGTGTTCCAGCAGCCCGTCATCTTTCTGGGAGCAGACG
TCACTCACCCCCCCGCCGGGGATGGGAAGAAGCCCTCCATTGCCGCCGTGGTGGGCAGCATGGACGCCCA
CCCCAATCGCTACTGCGCCACCGTGCGCGTGCAGCAGCACCGGCAGGAGATCATACAAGACCTGGCCGCC
ATGGTCCGCGAGCTCCTCATCCAGTTCTACAAGTCCACGCGCTTCAAGCCCACCCGCATCATCTTCTACC
GCGACGGTGTCTCTGAAGGCCAGTTCCAGCAGGTTCTCCACCACGAGTTGCTGGCCATCCGTGAGGCCTG
TATCAAGCTAGAAAAAGACTACCAGCCCGGGATCACCTTCATCGTGGTGCAGAAGAGGCACCACACCCGG
CTCTTCTGCACTGACAAGAACGAGCGGGTTGGGAAAAGTGGAAACATTCCAGCAGGCACGACTGTGGACA
CGAAAATCACCCACCCCACCGAGTTCGACTTCTACCTGTGTAGTCACGCTGGCATCCAGGGGACAAGCAG
GCCTTCGCACTATCACGTCCTCTGGGACGACAATCGTTTCTCCTCTGATGAGCTGCAGATCCTAACCTAC
CAGCTGTGTCACACCTACGTGCGCTGCACACGCTCCGTGTCCATCCCAGCGCCAGCATACTACGCTCACC
TGGTGGCCTTCCGGGCCAGGTACCACCTGGTGGATAAGGAACATGACAGTGCTGAAGGAAGCCATACCTC
TGGGCAGAGTAACGGGCGAGACCACCAAGCACTGGCCAAGGCGGTCCAGGTTCACCAAGACACTCTGCGC
ACCATGTACTTTGCTTGACGGAATTCAGTGGATCCACTAGTAACGGCCGCCAGTGTGCTGGAATTAATTC
GCTGTCTGCGAGGGCCAGCTGTTGGGGTGAGTACTCCCTCTCAAAAGCGGGCATGACTTCTGCGCTAAGA
TTGTCAGTTTCCAAAAACGAGGAGGATTTGATATTCACCTGGCCCGCGGTGATGCCTTTGAGGGTGGCCG
CGTCCATCTGGTCAGAAAAGACAATCTTTTTGTTGTCAAGCTTGAGGTGTGGCAGGCTTGAGATCTGGCC
ATACACTTGAGTGACAATGACATCCACTTTGCCTTTCTCTCCACAGGTGTCCACTCCCAGGTCCAACTGC
AGGTCGAGCATGCATCTAGGGCGGCCAATTCCGCCCCTCTCCCCCCCCCCCCTCTCCCTCCCCCCCCCCT
AACGTTACTGGCCGAAGCCGCTTGGAATAAGGCCGGTGTGCGTTTGTCTATATGTTATTTTCCACCATAT
TGCCGTCTTTTGGCAATGTGAGGGCCCGGAAACCTGGCCCTGTCTTCTTGACGAGCATTCCTAGGGGTCT
TTCCCCTCTCGCCAAAGGAATGCAAGGTCTGTTGAATGTCGTGAAGGAAGCAGTTCCTCTGGAAGCTTCT
TGAAGACAAACAACGTCTGTAGCGACCCTTTGCAGGCAGCGGAACCCCCCACCTGGCGACAGGTGCCTCT
GCGGCCAAAAGCCACGTGTATAAGATACACCTGCAAAGGCGGCACAACCCCAGTGCCACGTTGTGAGTTG
GATAGTTGTGGAAAGAGTCAAATGGCTCTCCTCAAGCGTATTCAACAAGGGGCTGAAGGATGCCCAGAAG
GTACCCCATTGTATGGGATCTGATCTGGGGCCTCGGTGCACATGCTTTACATGTGTTTAGTCGAGGTTAA
AAAAACGTCTAGGCCCCCCGAACCACGGGGACGTGGTTTTCCTTTGAAAAACACGATGATAAGCTTGCCA
CAACCCGGGATAATTCCTGCAGCCAATATGGGATCGGCCATTGAACAAGATGGATTGCACGCAGGTTCTC
CGGCCGCTTGGGTGGAGAGGCTATTCGGCTATGACTGGGCACAACAGACAATCGGCTGCTCTGATGCCGC
CGTGTTCCGGCTGTCAGCGCAGGGGCGCCCGGTTCTTTTTGTCAAGACCGACCTGTCCGGTGCCCTGAAT
GAACTGCAGGACGAGGCAGCGCGGCTATCGTGGCTGGCCACGACGGGCGTTCCTTGCGCAGCTGTGCTCG
ACGTTGTCACTGAAGCGGGAAGGGACTGGCTGCTATTGGGCGAAGTGCCGGGGCAGGATCTCCTGTCATC
TCACCTTGCTCCTGCCGAGAAAGTATCCATCATGGCTGATGCAATGCGGCGGCTGCATACGCTTGATCCG
GCTACCTGCCCATTCGACCACCAAGCGAAACATCGCATCGAGCGAGCACGTACTCGGATGGAAGCCGGTC
TTGTCGATCAGGATGATCTGGACGAAGAGCATCAGGGGCTCGCGCCAGCCGAACTGTTCGCCAGGCTCAA
GGCGCGCATGCCCGACGGCGATGATCTCGTCGTGACCCATGGCGATGCCTGCTTGCCGAATATCATGGTG
GAAAATGGCCGCTTTTCTGGATTCATCGACTGTGGCCGGCTGGGTGTGGCGGACCGCTATCAGGACATAG
CGTTGGCTACCCGTGATATTGCTGAAGAGCTTGGCGGCGAATGGGCTGACCGCTTCCTCGTGCTTTACGG
TATCGCCGCTCCCGATTCGCAGCGCATCGCCTTCTATCGCCTTCTTGACGAGTTCTTCTGAGGGGATCAA
TTCTCTAGAGCTCGCTGATCAGCCTCGACTGTGCCTTCTAGTTGCCAGCCATCTGTTGTTTGCCCCTCCC
CCGTGCCTTCCTTGACCCTGGAAGGTGCCACTCCCACTGTCCTTTCCTAATAAAATGAGGAAATTGCATC
GCATTGTCTGAGTAGGTGTCATTCTATTCTGGGGGGTGGGGTGGGGCAGGACAGCAAGGGGGAGGATTGG
GAAGACAATAGCAGGCATGCTGGGGATGCGGTGGGCTCTATGGCTTCTGAGGCGGAAAGAACCAGCTGGG
GCTCGAGTGCATTCTAGTTGTGGTTTGTCCAAACTCATCAATGTATCTTATCATGTCTGTATACCGTCGA
CCTCTAGCTAGAGCTTGGCGTAATCATGGTCATAGCTGTTTCCTGTGTGAAATTGTTATCCGCTCACAAT
TCCACACAACATACGAGCCGGAAGCATAAAGTGTAAAGCCTGGGGTGCCTAATGAGTGAGCTAACTCACA
TTAATTGCGTTGCGCTCACTGCCCGCTTTCCAGTCGGGAAACCTGTCGTGCCAGCTGCATTAATGAATCG
GCCAACGCGCGGGGAGAGGCGGTTTGCGTATTGGGCGCTCTTCCGCTTCCTCGCTCACTGACTCGCTGCG
CTCGGTCGTTCGGCTGCGGCGAGCGGTATCAGCTCACTCAAAGGCGGTAATACGGTTATCCACAGAATCA
GGGGATAACGCAGGAAAGAACATGTGAGCAAAAGGCCAGCAAAAGGCCAGGAACCGTAAAAAGGCCGCGT
TGCTGGCGTTTTTCCATAGGCTCCGCCCCCCTGACGAGCATCACAAAAATCGACGCTCAAGTCAGAGGTG
GCGAAACCCGACAGGACTATAAAGATACCAGGCGTTTCCCCCTGGAAGCTCCCTCGTGCGCTCTCCTGTT
CCGACCCTGCCGCTTACCGGATACCTGTCCGCCTTTCTCCCTTCGGGAAGCGTGGCGCTTTCTCATAGCT
CACGCTGTAGGTATCTCAGTTCGGTGTAGGTCGTTCGCTCCAAGCTGGGCTGTGTGCACGAACCCCCCGT
TCAGCCCGACCGCTGCGCCTTATCCGGTAACTATCGTCTTGAGTCCAACCCGGTAAGACACGACTTATCG
CCACTGGCAGCAGCCACTGGTAACAGGATTAGCAGAGCGAGGTATGTAGGCGGTGCTACAGAGTTCTTGA
AGTGGTGGCCTAACTACGGCTACACTAGAAGAACAGTATTTGGTATCTGCGCTCTGCTGAAGCCAGTTAC
CTTCGGAAAAAGAGTTGGTAGCTCTTGATCCGGCAAACAAACCACCGCTGGTAGCGGTGGTTTTTTTGTT
TGCAAGCAGCAGATTACGCGCAGAAAAAAAGGATCTCAAGAAGATCCTTTGATCTTTTCTACGGGGTCTG
ACGCTCAGTGGAACGAAAACTCACGTTAAGGGATTTTGGTCATGAGATTATCAAAAAGGATCTTCACCTA
GATCCTTTTAAATTAAAAATGAAGTTTTAAATCAATCTAAAGTATATATGAGTAAACTTGGTCTGACAGT
TACCAATGCTTAATCAGTGAGGCACCTATCTCAGCGATCTGTCTATTTCGTTCATCCATAGTTGCCTGAC
TCCCCGTCGTGTAGATAACTACGATACGGGAGGGCTTACCATCTGGCCCCAGTGCTGCAATGATACCGCG
AGACCCACGCTCACCGGCTCCAGATTTATCAGCAATAAACCAGCCAGCCGGAAGGGCCGAGCGCAGAAGT
GGTCCTGCAACTTTATCCGCCTCCATCCAGTCTATTAATTGTTGCCGGGAAGCTAGAGTAAGTAGTTCGC
CAGTTAATAGTTTGCGCAACGTTGTTGCCATTGCTACAGGCATCGTGGTGTCACGCTCGTCGTTTGGTAT
GGCTTCATTCAGCTCCGGTTCCCAACGATCAAGGCGAGTTACATGATCCCCCATGTTGTGCAAAAAAGCG
GTTAGCTCCTTCGGTCCTCCGATCGTTGTCAGAAGTAAGTTGGCCGCAGTGTTATCACTCATGGTTATGG
CAGCACTGCATAATTCTCTTACTGTCATGCCATCCGTAAGATGCTTTTCTGTGACTGGTGAGTACTCAAC
CAAGTCATTCTGAGAATAGTGTATGCGGCGACCGAGTTGCTCTTGCCCGGCGTCAATACGGGATAATACC
GCGCCACATAGCAGAACTTTAAAAGTGCTCATCATTGGAAAACGTTCTTCGGGGCGAAAACTCTCAAGGA
TCTTACCGCTGTTGAGATCCAGTTCGATGTAACCCACTCGTGCACCCAACTGATCTTCAGCATCTTTTAC
TTTCACCAGCGTTTCTGGGTGAGCAAAAACAGGAAGGCAAAATGCCGCAAAAAAGGGAATAAGGGCGACA
CGGAAATGTTGAATACTCATACTCTTCCTTTTTCAATATTATTGAAGCATTTATCAGGGTTATTGTCTCA
TGAGCGGATACATATTTGAATGTATTTAGAAAAATAAACAAATAGGGGTTCCGCGCACATTTCCCCGAAA
AGTGCCACCTGACGTC
